>Addgene plasmid #50032 | pRS303-pGAL-SPPHO5-G-SrtAstrep-HA-HDEL (pKS82) | depositor full sequence | sequence record 74806 | Soluble ER-SrtA
TCGCGCGTTTCGGTGATGACGGTGAAAACCTCTGACACATGCAGCTCCCGGAGACGGTCACAGCTTGTCT
GTAAGCGGATGCCGGGAGCAGACAAGCCCGTCAGGGCGCGTCAGCGGGTGTTGGCGGGTGTCGGGGCTGG
CTTAACTATGCGGCATCAGAGCAGATTGTACTGAGAGTGCACCATAATTCCGTTTTAAGAGCTTGGTGAG
CGCTAGGAGTCACTGCCAGGTATCGTTTGAACACGGCATTAGTCAGGGAAGTCATAACACAGTCCTTTCC
CGCAATTTTCTTTTTCTATTACTCTTGGCCTCCTCTAGTACACTCTATATTTTTTTATGCCTCGGTAATG
ATTTTCATTTTTTTTTTTCCACCTAGCGGATGACTCTTTTTTTTTCTTAGCGATTGGCATTATCACATAA
TGAATTATACATTATATAAAGTAATGTGATTTCTTCGAAGAATATACTAAAAAATGAGCAGGCAAGATAA
ACGAAGGCAAAGATGACAGAGCAGAAAGCCCTAGTAAAGCGTATTACAAATGAAACCAAGATTCAGATTG
CGATCTCTTTAAAGGGTGGTCCCCTAGCGATAGAGCACTCGATCTTCCCAGAAAAAGAGGCAGAAGCAGT
AGCAGAACAGGCCACACAATCGCAAGTGATTAACGTCCACACAGGTATAGGGTTTCTGGACCATATGATA
CATGCTCTGGCCAAGCATTCCGGCTGGTCGCTAATCGTTGAGTGCATTGGTGACTTACACATAGACGACC
ATCACACCACTGAAGACTGCGGGATTGCTCTCGGTCAAGCTTTTAAAGAGGCCCTACTGGCGCGTGGAGT
AAAAAGGTTTGGATCAGGATTTGCGCCTTTGGATGAGGCACTTTCCAGAGCGGTGGTAGATCTTTCGAAC
AGGCCGTACGCAGTTGTCGAACTTGGTTTGCAAAGGGAGAAAGTAGGAGATCTCTCTTGCGAGATGATCC
CGCATTTTCTTGAAAGCTTTGCAGAGGCTAGCAGAATTACCCTCCACGTTGATTGTCTGCGAGGCAAGAA
TGATCATCACCGTAGTGAGAGTGCGTTCAAGGCTCTTGCGGTTGCCATAAGAGAAGCCACCTCGCCCAAT
GGTACCAACGATGTTCCCTCCACCAAAGGTGTTCTTATGTAGTGACACCGATTATTTAAAGCTGCAGCAT
ACGATATATATACATGTGTATATATGTATACCTATGAATGTCAGTAAGTATGTATACGAACAGTATGATA
CTGAAGATGACAAGGTAATGCATCATTCTATACGTGTCATTCTGAACGAGGCGCGCTTTCCTTTTTTCTT
TTTGCTTTTTCTTTTTTTTTCTCTTGAACTCGACGGATCATATGCGGTGTGAAATACCGCACAGATGCGT
AAGGAGAAAATACCGCATCAGGAAATTGTAAACGTTAATATTTTGTTAAAATTCGCGTTAAATTTTTGTT
AAATCAGCTCATTTTTTAACCAATAGGCCGAAATCGGCAAAATCCCTTATAAATCAAAAGAATAGACCGA
GATAGGGT
[37 nt withheld, positions 1549-1585]
AAAGAACGTGGACTCCAACGTCAAAGG
[49 nt withheld, positions 1613-1661]
T
[91 nt withheld, positions 1663-1753]
G
[124 nt withheld, positions 1755-1878]
CGCGCCATTCGCCATTCAGGCTGCGCAACTGTTGGGAAGGGCGATCGGTGCGGGCCTCTTCGCTATTACG
CCAGCTGGCGAAGGGGGGATGTGCTGCAAGGCGATTAAGTTGGGTAACGCCAGGGTTTTCCCAGTCACGA
CGTTGTAAAACGACGGCCAGTGAATTGTAATACGACTCACTATAGGGCGAATTGGAGCTCTAGTACGGAT
TAGAAGCCGCCGAGCGGGTGACAGCCCTCCGAAGGAAGACTCTCCTCCGTGCGTCCTCGTCTTCACCGGT
CGCGTTCCTGAAACGCAGATGTGCCTCGCGCCGCACTGCTCCGAACAATAAAGATTCTACAATACTAGCT
TTTATGGTTATGAAGAGGAAAAATTGGCAGTAACCTGGCCCCACAAACCTTCAAATGAACGAATCAAATT
AACAACCATAGGATGATAATGCGATTAGTTTTTTAGCCTTATTTCTGGGGTAATTAATCAGCGAAGCGAT
GATTTTTGATCTATTAACAGATATATAAATGCAAAAACTGCATAACCACTTTAACTAATACTTTCAACAT
TTTCGGTTTGTATTACTTCTTATTCAAATGTAATAAAAGTATCAACAAAAAATTGTTAATATACCTCTAT
ACTTTAACGTCAAGGAGAAAAAACCCCGGATTCTAGAATGTTTAAATCTGTTGTTTATTCAATTTTAGCC
GCTTCTTTGGCCAATGCAGGTACCATTCCCTTAGGATCCAGTGTCTTGCAAGCACAAATGGCGGCTCAGC
AACTTCCTGTTATAGGGGGCATTGCCATACCAGAGCTTGGCATTAATTTACCAATTTTTAAAGGTTTAGG
AAATACTGAGCTTATTTATGGCGCAGGAACGATGAAAGAAGAACAAGTTATGGGAGGAGAAAATAATTAT
TCTCTTGCCAGTCATCATATTTTTGGAATTACAGGTTCATCTCAAATGCTCTTTTCGCCGCTTGAAAGAG
CACAAAATGGGATGTCCATCTATTTAACAGATAAAGAAAAAATTTACGAATACATCATAAAAGATGTTTT
CACGGTAGCTCCTGAACGCGTTGATGTTATCGATGATACAGCTGGTCTCAAAGAAGTGACTTTAGTGACT
TGTACAGATATCGAAGCAACAGAACGTATTATTGTCAAAGGAGAACTAAAAACAGAATACGACTTTGATA
AAGCGCCCGCCGATGTATTGAAAGCTTTTAATCATTCTTATAACCAAGTATCTACCGTCGACGCGGCCGC
ATACCCATACGACGTACCAGACTACGCAAATGGGGCCGCAAGCGAGCATGACGAGCTGTAGCTCGAGGGG
GGGCCCGGTACCAGCTTTTGTTCCCTTTAGTGAGGGTTAATTCGAGCTGGCGTAATCATGGTCATAGCTG
TTTCCTGTGTGAAATTGTTATCCGCTCACAATTCCACACAACATAGGAGCCGGAAGCATAAAGTGTAAAG
CCTGGGGTGCCTAATGAGTGAGGTAACTCACATTAATTGCGTTGCGCTCACTGCCCGCTTTCCAGTCGGG
AAACCTGTCGTGCCAGCTGCATTAATGAATCGGCCAACGCGCGGGGAGAGGCGGTTTGCGTATTGGGCGC
TCTTCCGCTTCCTCGCTCACTGACTCGCTGCGCTCGGTCGTTCGGCTGCGGCGAGCGGTATCAGCTCACT
CAAAGGCGGTAATACGGTTATCCACAGAATCAGGGGATAACGCAGGAAAGAACATGTGAGCAAAAGGCCA
GCAAAAGGCCAGGAACCGTAAAAAGGCCGCGTTGCTGGCGTTTTTCCATAGGCTCGGCCCCCCTGACGAG
CATCACAAAAATCGACGCTCAAGTCAGAGGTGGCGAAACCCGACAGGACTATAAAGATACCAGGCGTTCC
CCCCTGGAAGCTCCCTCGTGCGCTCTCCTGTTCCGACCCTGCCGCTTACCGGATACCTGTCCGCCTTTCT
CCCTTCGGGAAGCGTGGCGCTTTCTCAATGCTCACGCTGTAGGTATCTCAGTTCGGTGTAGGTCGTTCGC
TCCAAGCTGGGCTGTGTGCACGAACCCCCCGTTCAGCCCGACCGCTGCGCCTTATCCGGTAACTATCGTC
TTGAGTCCAACCCGGTAAGACACGACTTATCGCCACTGGCAGCAGCCACTGGTAACAGGATTAGCAGAGC
GAGGTATGTAGGCGGTGCTACAGAGTTCTTGAAGTGGTGGCCTAACTACGGCTACACTAGAAGGACAGTA
TTTGGTATCTGCGCTCTGCTGAAGCCAGTTACCTTCGGAAAAAGAGTTGGTAGCTCTTGATCCGGCAAAC
AAACCACCGCTGGTAGCGGTGGTTTTTTTGTTTGCAAGCAGCAGATTACGCGCAGAAAAAAAGGATCTCA
AGAAGATCCTTTGATCTTTTCTACGGGGTCTGACGCTCAGTGGAACGAAAACTCACGTTAAGGGATTTTG
GTCATGAGATTATCAAAAAGGATCTTCACCTAGATCCTTTTAAATTAAAAATGAAGTTTTAAATCAATCT
AAAGTATATATGAGTAAACTTGGTCTGACAGTTACCAATGCTTAATCAGTGAGGCACCTATCTCAGCGAT
CTGTCTATTTCGTTCATCCATAGTTGCCTGACTGCCCGTCGTGTAGATAACTACGATACGGGAGGGCTTA
CCATCTGGCCCCAGTGCTGCAATGATACCGCGAGACCCACGCTCACCGGCTCCAGATTTATCAGCAATAA
ACCAGCCAGCCGGAAGGGCCGAGCGCAGAAGTGGTCCTGCAACTTTATCCGCCTCCATCCAGTCTATTAA
TTGTTGCCGGGAAGCTAGAGTAAGTAGTTCGCCAGTTAATAGTTTGCGCAACGTTGTTGCCATTGCTACA
GGCATCGTGGTGTCACGCTCGTCGTTTGGTATGGCTTCATTCAGCTCCGGTTCCCAACGATCAAGGCGAG
TTACATGATCCCCCATGTTGTGAAAAAAAGCGGTTAGCTCCTTCGGTCCTCCGATCGTTGTCAGAAGTAA
GTTGGCCGCAGTGTTATCACTCATGGTTATGGCAGCACTGCATAATTCTCTTACTGTCATGCCATCCGTA
AGATGCTTTTCTGTGACTGGTGAGTACTCAACCAAGTCATTCTGAGAATAGTGTATGCGGCGACCGAGTT
GCTCTTGCCCGGCGTCAATACGGGATAATACCGCGCCACATAGCAGAACTTTAAAAGTGCTCATCATTGG
AAAACGTTCTTCGGGGCGAAAACTCTCAAGGATCTTACCGCTGTTGAGATCCAGTTCGATGTAACCCACT
CGTGCACCCAACTGATCTTCAGCATCTTTTACTTTCACCAGCGTTTCTGGGTGAGCAAAAACAGGAAGGC
AAAATGCCGCAAAAAAGGGAATAAGGGCGACACGGAAATGTTGAATACTCATACTCTTCCTTTTTCAATA
TTATTGAAGCATTTATCAGGGTTATTGTCTCATGAGCGGATACATATTTGAATGTATTTAGAAAAATAAA
CAAATAGGGGTTCCGCGCACATTTCCCCGAAAAGTGCCACCTGACGTCTTATTATCATGACATTAACCTA
TAAAAATAGGCGTATCACGAGGCCCTTTCGTC
Features (pLannotate 1.2.2; 22 found; start..end, strand, type, name):
    137..186     +  misc_feature   bom (fragment): basis of mobility region from pBR322
    191..265     -  CDS            MRM1 (fragment): MRM1_YEAST - Also known as PET56 From Saccharomyces cerevisiae (strain ATCC 204508 / S288c) (Baker's yeast).
    315..502     +  promoter       HIS3 promoter: S. cerevisiae HIS3
    503..1162    +  CDS            HIS3: imidazoleglycerol-phosphate dehydratase, required for histidine biosynthesis; S. cerevisiae HIS3; yeast auxotrophic marker
   1119..1412    +  CDS            YO201_YEAST (fragment): Protein uncertain: Swiss-Prot protein existence level 5. From Saccharomyces cerevisiae (strain ATCC 204508 / S288c) (Baker's yeast).
   1369..1422    +  misc_feature   bom (fragment): basis of mobility region from pBR322
   1423..1878    -  rep_origin     f1 ori (sequence partly withheld): f1 bacteriophage origin of replication; arrow indicates direction of (+) strand synthesis
   1886..2043    -  CDS            lacZα (fragment): LacZα fragment of β-galactosidase; lacZ fragment
   2046..2064    +  promoter       T7 promoter: promoter for bacteriophage T7 RNA polymerase
   2084..2525    +  promoter       GAL1 promoter: S. cerevisiae GAL1; inducible promoter, regulated by Gal4
   2618..3118    +  CDS            strA (fragment): SRTA_STRA3 - Experimental evidence at protein level: Swiss-Prot protein existence level 1. Transpeptidase that anchors surface proteins to the cell wall. Recognizes and modifies its substrate by proteolytic cleavage of a C-terminal sorting signal. Following cleavage, a covalent intermediate is formed via a thioester bond between the sortase and its substrate, which is then transferred and covalently attached to the cell wall. This sortase recognizes a Leu-Pro-x-Thr-Gly (LPXTG) motif, which is cleaved by the sortase between the threonine and glycine residues (By similarity). Essential for adher
   3140..3165    +  CDS            HA (fragment): HA (human influenza hemagglutinin) epitope tag
   3200..3220    +  misc_feature   MCS (fragment): pBluescript multiple cloning site
   3232..3250    -  promoter       T3 promoter: promoter for bacteriophage T3 RNA polymerase
   3293..3309    -  protein_bind   lac operator: The lac repressor binds to the lac operator to inhibit transcription in E. coli. This inhibition can be relieved by adding lactose or isopropyl-β-D-thiogalactopyranoside (IPTG). lac repressor encoded by lacI
   3317..3347    -  promoter       lac promoter: promoter for the E. coli lac operon
   3362..3383    -  protein_bind   CAP binding site: CAP binding activates transcription in the presence of cAMP. E. coli catabolite activator protein
   3396..3488    -  CDS            lacI (fragment): lac repressor; lacI; The lac repressor binds to the lac operator to inhibit transcription in E. coli. This inhibition can be relieved by adding lactose or isopropyl-β-D-thiogalactopyranoside (IPTG).
   3671..4259    -  rep_origin     ori: high-copy-number ColE1/pMB1/pBR322/pUC origin of replication
   4430..5290    -  CDS            AmpR: β-lactamase; bla; confers resistance to ampicillin, carbenicillin, and related antibiotics
   5291..5395    -  promoter       AmpR promoter: bla
   5480..35      +  CDS            rop (fragment) (across the origin): Rop protein, which maintains plasmids at low copy number; rop
