[The description below was written by a language model from this plasmid's Addgene catalogue record and pLannotate feature annotations shown in this document.]
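Description:
pRS303-pGAL-SPPHO5-G-SrtAstrep-HA-HDEL (pKS82) is a yeast expression plasmid of about 5.5 kb built on pRS303, a shuttle vector of the pRS series. The feature table shows no yeast replication origin or centromere, consistent with pRS303 being an integrating vector that must recombine into the genome to be maintained. Yeast transformants are selected through the HIS3 auxotrophic marker, which is present with its own promoter. In E. coli the plasmid replicates from a high-copy ColE1/pUC-type origin and is selected with ampicillin through the β-lactamase gene. It also retains pBluescript-derived elements: an f1 origin, a lacZα fragment, lac promoter/operator sequences, and T7 and T3 promoters flanking the cloning region.

The payload is a galactose-inducible cassette in which the Gal4-regulated S. cerevisiae GAL1 promoter drives sortase A from Streptococcus pyogenes, cloned between XbaI and XhoI sites. The automated annotation labels the coding region by homology to a related streptococcal sortase. As the name indicates, the enzyme is preceded by a PHO5 signal peptide and a glycine residue, although neither is annotated in the feature table. It is followed by a C-terminal HA epitope tag and an HDEL motif. The signal peptide directs the protein into the secretory pathway, and HDEL is the yeast ER retrieval signal, so the sortase accumulates as a soluble protein in the ER lumen and can be detected through HA. No terminator is annotated downstream of the cassette. Sortase A is a transpeptidase that cleaves a C-terminal sorting motif of the LPXTG type and joins the cleaved substrate to an N-terminal glycine nucleophile. The construct is intended for controlled expression of this enzyme in the yeast ER, in the context of work on sortase-mediated protein ligation in living cells.
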