Addgene plasmid #50032: pRS303-pGAL-SPPHO5-G-SrtAstrep-HA-HDEL (pKS82)
Purpose: Galactose-inducible expression of ER-luminal S. pyogenes SrtA in yeast
Depositing lab: Hidde Ploegh. Depositing organization: Whitehead Institute for Biomedical Research. Publication: Protein ligation in living cells using sortase. Strijbis K, Spooner E, Ploegh HL. Traffic. 2012 Jun;13(6):780-9. doi: 10.1111/j.1600-0854.2012.01345.x. Epub 2012 Mar 23. PubMed 22348280.
Backbone
  Vector backbone: pRS303
  Backbone size w/o insert (bp): 5000
  Total vector size (bp): 5500
  Vector type: Yeast Expression
  Selectable markers: HIS3
Growth in bacteria
  Bacterial resistance: Ampicillin, 100 μg/mL
  Growth temperature: 37°C
  Growth strain: DH5alpha
  Copy number: Unknown
Gene/Insert
  Gene/Insert name: HA-SrtA(strep)
  Species: Streptococcus pyogenes
  Insert size (bp): 667
  Promoter: pGAL
  Tag / fusion protein: HA-HDEL (C terminal on insert)
  Cloning method: Restriction Enzyme; 5′ cloning site XbaI (not destroyed); 3′ cloning site XhoI (not destroyed)
  Sequencing primers: 5′ CGGTTTGTATTACTTCTTATTCAAATGTAATAAAAGTATC; 3′ CCTAGACTTCAGGTTGTCTAACTCCTTC
Terms and licenses: Academic/Nonprofit Terms; Industry Terms: Not Available to Industry
How to cite: pRS303-pGAL-SPPHO5-G-SrtAstrep-HA-HDEL (pKS82) was a gift from Hidde Ploegh (Addgene plasmid # 50032 ; http://n2t.net/addgene:50032 ; RRID:Addgene_50032)
