>Addgene plasmid #50032 | pRS303-pGAL-SPPHO5-G-SrtAstrep-HA-HDEL (pKS82) | addgene partial sequence | sequence record 76170 | M13pUC-Fwd 5'-CCCAGTCACGACGTTGTAAAACG-3'
ATACGACTCACTATAGGGCGAATTGGAGCTCTAGTACGGATTAGAAGCCGCCGAGCGGGTGACAGCCCTC
CGAAGGAAGACTCTCCTCCGTGCGTCCTCGTCTTCACCGGTCGCGTTCCTGAAACGCAGATGTGCCTCGC
GCCGCACTGCTCCGAACAATAAAGATTCTACAATACTAGCTTTTATGGTTATGAAGAGGAAAAATTGGCA
GTAACCTGGCCCCACAAACCTTCAAATGAACGAATCAAATTAACAACCATAGGATGATAATGCGATTAGT
TTTTTAGCCTTATTTCTGGGGTAATTAATCAGCGAAGCGATGATTTTTGATCTATTAACAGATATATAAA
TGCAAAAACTGCATAACCACTTTAACTAATACTTTCAACATTTTCGGTTTGTATTACTTCTTATTCAAAT
GTAATAAAAGTATCAACAAAAAATTGTTAATATACCTCTATACTTTAACGTCAAGGAGAAAAAACCCCGG
ATTCTAGAATGTTTAAATCTGTTGTTTATTCAATTTTAGCCGCTTCTTTGGCCAATGCAGGTACCATTCC
CTTAGGATCCAGTGTCTTGCAAGCACAAATGGCGGCTCAGCAACTTCCTGTTATAGGGGGCATTGCCATA
CCAGAGCTTGGCATTAATTTACCAATTTTTAAAGGTTTAGGAAATACTGAGCTTATTTATGGCGCAGGAA
CGATGAAAGAAGAACAAGTTATGGGAGGAGAAAATAATTATTCTCTTGCCAGTCATCATATTTTTGGAAT
TACAGGTTCATCTCAAATGCTCTTTTCGCCGCTTGAAAGAGCACAAAATGGGATGTCCATCTATTTAACA
GATAAAGAAAAAATTTACGAATACATCATAAAAGATGTTTTCACGGTAGCTCCTGAACGCGTTGATGTTA
TCGATGATACAGCTGGTCTCAAAGAAGTGACTTTA
