>Addgene plasmid #50032 | pRS303-pGAL-SPPHO5-G-SrtAstrep-HA-HDEL (pKS82) | addgene partial sequence | sequence record 76214 | M13pUC-Rev
CGCCAGCTCGAATTAACCCTCACTAAAGGGAACAAAAGCTGGTACCGGGCCCCCCCTCGAGCTACAGCTC
GTCATGCTCGCTTGCGGCCCCATTTGCGTAGTCTGGTACGTCGTATGGGTATGCGGCCGCGTCGACGGTA
GATACTTGGTTATAAGAATGATTAAAAGCTTTCAATACATCGGCGGGCGCTTTATCAAAGTCGTATTCTG
TTTTTAGTTCTCCTTTGACAATAATACGTTCTGTTGCTTCGATATCTGTACAAGTCACTAAAGTCACTTC
TTTGAGACCAGCTGTATCATCGATAACATCAACGCGTTCAGGAGCTACCGTGAAAACATCTTTTATGATG
TATTCGTAAATTTTTTCTTTATCTGTTAAATAGATGGACATCCCATTTTGTGCTCTTTCAAGCGGCGAAA
AGAGCATTTGAGATGAACCTGTAATTCCAAAAATATGATGACTGGCAAGAGAATAATTATTTTCTCCTCC
CATAACTTGTTCTTCTTTCATCGTTCCTGCGCCATAAATAAGCTCAGTATTTCCTAAACCTTTAAAAATT
GGTAAATTAATGCCAAGCTCTGGTATGGCAATGCCCCCTATAACAGGAAGTTGCTGAGCCGCCATTTGTG
CTTGCAAGACACTGGATCCTAAGGGAATGGTACCTGCATTGGCCAAAGAAGCGGCTAAAATTGAATAAAC
AACAGATTTAAACATTCTAGAATCCGGGGTTTTTTCTCCTTGACGTTAAAGTATAGAGGTATATTAACAA
TTTTTTGTTGATACTTTTATTACAT
